Addgene plasmid #71585: pJK560
Purpose: Produces E. coli acetyl-CoA:oxalate CoA-transferase (yfdE) with Arg232>His mutant (YfdE-R232H)
Depositing lab: T. J. Kappock. Depositing organization: Purdue University. Publication: Function and X-ray crystal structure of Escherichia coli YfdE. Mullins EA, Sullivan KL, Kappock TJ. PLoS One. 2013 Jul 23;8(7):e67901. doi: 10.1371/journal.pone.0067901. Print 2013. PONE-D-13-17127 PubMed 23935849.
Backbone
  Vector backbone: pET23a
  Backbone size w/o insert (bp): 3666
  Total vector size (bp): 4736
  Vector type: Bacterial Expression
Growth in bacteria
  Bacterial resistance: Ampicillin, 100 μg/mL
  Growth temperature: 37°C
  Growth strain: DH5alpha
  Copy number: High Copy
Gene/Insert
  Gene/Insert name: acetyl-CoA:oxalate CoA-transferase (alt name: yfdE)
  Mutation: changed arginine-232 to histidine
  Entrez Gene: yfdE (a.k.a. b2371, ECK2367, JW2368)
  Promoter: T7 promoter
  Cloning method: Restriction Enzyme; 5′ cloning site NdeI (not destroyed); 3′ cloning site XhoI (not destroyed)
  Sequencing primers: 5′ T7 promoter; 3′ T7 terminator
Terms and licenses: Academic/Nonprofit Terms; Industry Terms: Not Available to Industry
How to cite: pJK560 was a gift from T. J. Kappock (Addgene plasmid # 71585 ; http://n2t.net/addgene:71585 ; RRID:Addgene_71585)
