[The description below was written by a language model from this plasmid's Addgene catalogue record and pLannotate feature annotations shown in this document.]
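Description:
pJK560 is a bacterial expression plasmid built on the pET23a backbone that produces a point mutant of Escherichia coli acetyl-CoA:oxalate CoA-transferase (YfdE) in which arginine-232 is replaced by histidine (YfdE-R232H). The yfdE coding sequence was inserted between the NdeI and XhoI sites, both of which are retained. This places it downstream of the bacteriophage T7 promoter and the efficient T7 gene 10 ribosome binding site, and upstream of the T7 terminator. Transcription therefore depends on T7 RNA polymerase supplied by the expression host. The feature table detects a short histidine-tag segment immediately after the yfdE reading frame, consistent with the C-terminal His tag encoded by pET23a beyond the XhoI site. However, the catalogue entry lists no tag, so whether it is fused in frame or preceded by a stop codon cannot be determined from the record. The small "SET1" fragment called nearby looks like an incidental match to vector sequence rather than a designed fusion.

The plasmid replicates from a ColE1/pBR322-type origin and is recorded as high copy, although the annotation also picks up rop and the bom mobility region from pBR322. Selection is by ampicillin through the β-lactamase gene under its own promoter, and an f1 origin allows single-stranded DNA production.

Wild-type YfdE reversibly converts acetyl-CoA and oxalate to oxalyl-CoA and acetate, contributing to oxalate catabolism and the oxalate-induced acid tolerance response. The R232H variant was made in the context of functional and crystallographic work on YfdE, presumably to test the contribution of this residue to enzyme function, though the record does not state the specific rationale for the substitution.
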