Features (pLannotate 1.2.2; 13 found; start..end, strand, type, name):
     26..73      -  terminator     T7 terminator: transcription terminator for bacteriophage T7 RNA polymerase
     81..130     -  CDS            SET1 (fragment): solubility-enhancement tag derived from T7 phage gene 10B
    140..157     -  CDS            9xHis (fragment): 9xHis affinity tag
    167..1309    -  CDS            yfdE: ACOCT_ECOLI - Experimental evidence at protein level: Swiss-Prot protein existence level 1. Involved in the catabolism of oxalate and in the adapatation to low pH. ACOCT serves to prime the oxalate-induced acid tolerance response (ATR) cycle by producing substrate for oxalyl-CoA decarboxylase (OXC) and formyl-coenzyme A transferase (FCOCT). Catalyzes the reversible conversion of acetyl-CoA and oxalate to oxalyl-CoA and acetate. It can also use formyl-CoA and oxalate to produce oxalyl-CoA and formate with significantly reduced specific activity. From Escherichia coli (strain K12).
   1317..1339    -  RBS            RBS: efficient ribosome binding site from bacteriophage T7 gene 10 (Olins and Rangwala, 1989)
   1371..1389    -  promoter       T7 promoter: promoter for bacteriophage T7 RNA polymerase
   1501..1881    -  CDS            YPB1_ECOLX: Protein predicted: Swiss-Prot protein existence level 4. From Escherichia coli.
   1898..2089    +  CDS            rop: Rop protein, which maintains plasmids at low copy number; rop
   2191..2333    +  misc_feature   bom: basis of mobility region from pBR322
   2519..3107    -  rep_origin     ori: high-copy-number ColE1/pMB1/pBR322/pUC origin of replication
   3278..4138    -  CDS            AmpR: β-lactamase; bla; confers resistance to ampicillin, carbenicillin, and related antibiotics
   4139..4243    -  promoter       AmpR promoter: bla
   4270..4725    -  rep_origin     f1 ori (sequence partly withheld): f1 bacteriophage origin of replication; arrow indicates direction of (+) strand synthesis
>Addgene plasmid #71585 | pJK560 | depositor full sequence | sequence record 130921 | pJK560 sequence 4736 bps
ATCCGGATATAGTTCCTCCTTTCAGCAAAAAACCCCTCAAGACCCGTTTAGAGGCCCCAAGGGGTTATGC
TAGTTATTGCTCAGCGGTGGCAGCAGCCAACTCAGCTTCCTTTCGGGCTTTGTTAGCAGCCGGATCTCAG
TGGTGGTGGTGGTGGTGCTCGAGTTATGATGAGAACTCCTGGCGAATTTGTTCCCCATGCTGGTCGAGCG
TTGCCGCTCCCGGCATAACATGCGGGTCCGCGCAGCCGCTGATTTTTATCGGATTACCCGGCATCATTAT
TCCCCCGGCTTCAATCAACATATTTCTCGCCTGAGTTTGTGGCAATTTAATGGCCTCAGCCACACTTAAT
AACGGCGCGACGGGTACACCAACTTCATGTATTCTGGCTAACCAAACTTCAGCTGCCTGCGTTTTTAACG
TCCGCTCAATATATTGTTTAAGAATAGCCTGGTTTTGTACGCGTAAAATATTGCTGCTAAATCGGGGATC
ATTAACCAGTTCCGTAAGCTCCAGTGCCTGGCATAACGCAGAAAAAAGCTTGTCATTACCACAACAAATC
GTAATCGGCTTATCCTGAGTATTGAAAACATCAAAAGGTGCCATGTAGGGATGGTGATTTCCCAGACGTT
GTGGTGACTTCCCAGTTGCGATATATGCCATCAGACCATGCTCCAGAAAACTCAGCGTGGCATCAAACAT
CGCTATATCGACATGCGCCCCTCTCTGGCTCTTTTCGCGACCATAAAGTGCACTCACTATTCCGCTGAAT
AAATAGACACCGCCGCATAGATCCGCAAGAGATGTACCAACGCGCACTGGCGGAGCATCAGGATATCCTG
TTTCCATCATTATCCCGCTCATTGCCTGAATGATGGTATCGTAGGCAGGAGCATCTTTTAGCGGACCGGT
ATGTCCGAAACCTGACGATGAAGCATATATGAGGCGCGGGTTGATTTCTTGAAGCGTTTCCCATGAAAAC
CCCAGTTTTTCCATTGTACCTGGGCGAAAATTCTCAGCTAATACATCAGCTTGTTTGAGCATATTTATAA
ATATACTTTTATCGTGATCATTCTTTAAATCAAGAACCACACTCTCTTTGCCATGATTAATAAAACTGTA
ATAGAGTGACTGTCCATCCACATAGGGACCAAATGTGCGGGTATCATCACCATGACCCGGCGGCTCAACT
TTAATTACCCTTGCGCCCATATTACAAAGAAGTTGAGTTCCGAAAGGTCCATTAAGGACATGTGTCATAT
CGATAACTAATAAGCCTTCAAACGGCCCTTTGCTTTCATTATTTGTCATATGTATATCTCCTTCTTAAAG
TTAAACAAAATTATTTCTAGAGGGAAACCGTTGTGGTCTCCCTATAGTGAGTCGTATTAATTTCGCGGGA
TCGAGATCTCGGGCAGCGTTGGGTCCTGGCCACGGGTGCGCATGATCGTGCTCCTGTCGTTGAGGACCCG
GCTAGGCTGGCGGGGTTGCCTTACTGGTTAGCAGAATGAATCACCGATACGCGAGCGAACGTGAAGCGAC
TGCTGCTGCAAAACGTCTGCGACCTGAGCAACAACATGAATGGTCTTCGGTTTCCGTGTTTCGTAAAGTC
TGGAAACGCGGAAGTCAGCGCCCTGCACCATTATGTTCCGGATCTGCATCGCAGGATGCTGCTGGCTACC
CTGTGGAACACCTACATCTGTATTAACGAAGCGCTGGCATTGACCCTGAGTGATTTTTCTCTGGTCCCGC
CGCATCCATACCGCCAGTTGTTTACCCTCACAACGTTCCAGTAACCGGGCATGTTCATCATCAGTAACCC
GTATCGTGAGCATCCTCTCTCGTTTCATCGGTATCATTACCCCCATGAACAGAAATCCCCCTTACACGGA
GGCATCAGTGACCAAACAGGAAAAAACCGCCCTTAACATGGCCCGCTTTATCAGAAGCCAGACATTAACG
CTTCTGGAGAAACTCAACGAGCTGGACGCGGATGAACAGGCAGACATCTGTGAATCGCTTCACGACCACG
CTGATGAGCTTTACCGCAGCTGCCTCGCGCGTTTCGGTGATGACGGTGAAAACCTCTGACACATGCAGCT
CCCGGAGACGGTCACAGCTTGTCTGTAAGCGGATGCCGGGAGCAGACAAGCCCGTCAGGGCGCGTCAGCG
GGTGTTGGCGGGTGTCGGGGCGCAGCCATGACCCAGTCACGTAGCGATAGCGGAGTGTATACTGGCTTAA
CTATGCGGCATCAGAGCAGATTGTACTGAGAGTGCACCATATATGCGGTGTGAAATACCGCACAGATGCG
TAAGGAGAAAATACCGCATCAGGCGCTCTTCCGCTTCCTCGCTCACTGACTCGCTGCGCTCGGTCGTTCG
GCTGCGGCGAGCGGTATCAGCTCACTCAAAGGCGGTAATACGGTTATCCACAGAATCAGGGGATAACGCA
GGAAAGAACATGTGAGCAAAAGGCCAGCAAAAGGCCAGGAACCGTAAAAAGGCCGCGTTGCTGGCGTTTT
TCCATAGGCTCCGCCCCCCTGACGAGCATCACAAAAATCGACGCTCAAGTCAGAGGTGGCGAAACCCGAC
AGGACTATAAAGATACCAGGCGTTTCCCCCTGGAAGCTCCCTCGTGCGCTCTCCTGTTCCGACCCTGCCG
CTTACCGGATACCTGTCCGCCTTTCTCCCTTCGGGAAGCGTGGCGCTTTCTCATAGCTCACGCTGTAGGT
ATCTCAGTTCGGTGTAGGTCGTTCGCTCCAAGCTGGGCTGTGTGCACGAACCCCCCGTTCAGCCCGACCG
CTGCGCCTTATCCGGTAACTATCGTCTTGAGTCCAACCCGGTAAGACACGACTTATCGCCACTGGCAGCA
GCCACTGGTAACAGGATTAGCAGAGCGAGGTATGTAGGCGGTGCTACAGAGTTCTTGAAGTGGTGGCCTA
ACTACGGCTACACTAGAAGGACAGTATTTGGTATCTGCGCTCTGCTGAAGCCAGTTACCTTCGGAAAAAG
AGTTGGTAGCTCTTGATCCGGCAAACAAACCACCGCTGGTAGCGGTGGTTTTTTTGTTTGCAAGCAGCAG
ATTACGCGCAGAAAAAAAGGATCTCAAGAAGATCCTTTGATCTTTTCTACGGGGTCTGACGCTCAGTGGA
ACGAAAACTCACGTTAAGGGATTTTGGTCATGAGATTATCAAAAAGGATCTTCACCTAGATCCTTTTAAA
TTAAAAATGAAGTTTTAAATCAATCTAAAGTATATATGAGTAAACTTGGTCTGACAGTTACCAATGCTTA
ATCAGTGAGGCACCTATCTCAGCGATCTGTCTATTTCGTTCATCCATAGTTGCCTGACTCCCCGTCGTGT
AGATAACTACGATACGGGAGGGCTTACCATCTGGCCCCAGTGCTGCAATGATACCGCGAGACCCACGCTC
ACCGGCTCCAGATTTATCAGCAATAAACCAGCCAGCCGGAAGGGCCGAGCGCAGAAGTGGTCCTGCAACT
TTATCCGCCTCCATCCAGTCTATTAATTGTTGCCGGGAAGCTAGAGTAAGTAGTTCGCCAGTTAATAGTT
TGCGCAACGTTGTTGCCATTGCTGCAGGCATCGTGGTGTCACGCTCGTCGTTTGGTATGGCTTCATTCAG
CTCCGGTTCCCAACGATCAAGGCGAGTTACATGATCCCCCATGTTGTGCAAAAAAGCGGTTAGCTCCTTC
GGTCCTCCGATCGTTGTCAGAAGTAAGTTGGCCGCAGTGTTATCACTCATGGTTATGGCAGCACTGCATA
ATTCTCTTACTGTCATGCCATCCGTAAGATGCTTTTCTGTGACTGGTGAGTACTCAACCAAGTCATTCTG
AGAATAGTGTATGCGGCGACCGAGTTGCTCTTGCCCGGCGTCAATACGGGATAATACCGCGCCACATAGC
AGAACTTTAAAAGTGCTCATCATTGGAAAACGTTCTTCGGGGCGAAAACTCTCAAGGATCTTACCGCTGT
TGAGATCCAGTTCGATGTAACCCACTCGTGCACCCAACTGATCTTCAGCATCTTTTACTTTCACCAGCGT
TTCTGGGTGAGCAAAAACAGGAAGGCAAAATGCCGCAAAAAAGGGAATAAGGGCGACACGGAAATGTTGA
ATACTCATACTCTTCCTTTTTCAATATTATTGAAGCATTTATCAGGGTTATTGTCTCATGAGCGGATACA
TATTTGAATGTATTTAGAAAAATAAACAAATAGGGGTTCCGCGCACATTTCCCCGAAAAGTGCCACCTGA
AATTGTAAACGTTAATATTTTGTTAAAATTCGCGTTAAATTTTTGTTAAATCAGCTCATTTTTTAACCAA
TAGGCCGAAATCGGCAAAATCCCTTATAAATCAAAAGAATAGACCGAGATAGGGT
[37 nt withheld, positions 4396-4432]
AAAGAACGTGGACTCCAACGTCAAAGG
[49 nt withheld, positions 4460-4508]
T
[91 nt withheld, positions 4510-4600]
G
[124 nt withheld, positions 4602-4725]
CCCATTCGCCA
