>Addgene plasmid #71585 | pJK560 | addgene partial sequence | sequence record 139359 | T7 5'-TAATACGACTCACTATAGGG-3'
TTTTGTTTAACTTTAAGAAGGAGATATACATATGACAAATAATGAAAGCAAAGGGCCGTTTGAAGGCTTA
TTAGTTATCGATATGACACATGTCCTTAATGGACCTTTCGGAACTCAACTTCTTTGTAATATGGGCGCAA
GGGTAATTAAAGTTGAGCCGCCGGGTCATGGTGATGATACCCGCACATTTGGTCCCTATGTGGATGGACA
GTCACTCTATTACAGTTTTATTAATCATGGCAAAGAGAGTGTGGTTCTTGATTTAAAGAATGATCACGAT
AAAAGTATATTTATAAATATGCTCAAACAAGCTGATGTATTAGCTGAGAATTTTCGCCCAGGTACAATGG
AAAAACTGGGGTTTTCATGGGAAACGCTTCAAGAAATCAACCCGCGCCTCATATATGCTTCATCGTCAGG
TTTCGGACATACCGGTCCGCTAAAAGATGCTCCTGCCTACGATACCATCATTCAGGCAATGAGCGGGATA
ATGATGGAAACAGGATATCCTGATGCTCCGCCAGTGCGCGTTGGTACATCTCTTGCGGATCTATGCGGCG
GTGTCTATTTATTCAGCGGAATAGTGAGTGCACTTTATGGTCGCGAAAAGAGCCAGAGAGGGGCGCATGT
CGATATAGCGATGTTTGATGCCACGCTGAGTTTTCTGGAGCATGGTCTGATGGCATATATCGCAACTGGG
AAGTCACCACAACGTCTGGGAAATCACCATCCCTACATGGCACCTTTTGATGTTTTCAATACTCAGGATA
AGCCGATTACGATTTGTTGTGGTAATGACAAGCTTTTTTCTGCGTTATGCCAGGCACTGGAGCTTACGGA
ACTGGTTAATGATCCCCGATTTAGCAGCAATATTTTACGCGTACAAAACCAGGCTATTCTTAAACAATAT
ATTGAGCGGACGTTAAAAACGCAGGCAGCTGAAGTTTGGTTAGCCAGAATACATGAAGTTGGTGTACCCG
TCGCGCCGTTATTAAGTGTGGCTGAGGCCATTAAATTGCCACAAACTCAGG
