>Addgene plasmid #71585 | pJK560 | addgene partial sequence | sequence record 139360 | T7term 5'-GCTAGTTATTGCTCAGCGG-3'
TTTCGGGCTTTGTTAGCAGCCGGATCTCAGTGGTGGTGGTGGTGGTGCTCGAGTTATGATGAGAACTCCT
GGCGAATTTGTTCCCCATGCTGGTCGAGCGTTGCCGCTCCCGGCATAACATGCGGGTCCGCGCAGCCGCT
GATTTTTATCGGATTACCCGGCATCATTATTCCCCCGGCTTCAATCAACATATTTCTCGCCTGAGTTTGT
GGCAATTTAATGGCCTCAGCCACACTTAATAACGGCGCGACGGGTACACCAACTTCATGTATTCTGGCTA
ACCAAACTTCAGCTGCCTGCGTTTTTAACGTCCGCTCAATATATTGTTTAAGAATAGCCTGGTTTTGTAC
GCGTAAAATATTGCTGCTAAATCGGGGATCATTAACCAGTTCCGTAAGCTCCAGTGCCTGGCATAACGCA
GAAAAAAGCTTGTCATTACCACAACAAATCGTAATCGGCTTATCCTGAGTATTGAAAACATCAAAAGGTG
CCATGTAGGGATGGTGATTTCCCAGACGTTGTGGTGACTTCCCAGTTGCGATATATGCCATCAGACCATG
CTCCAGAAAACTCAGCGTGGCATCAAACATCGCTATATCGACATGCGCCCCTCTCTGGCTCTTTTCGCGA
CCATAAAGTGCACTCACTATTCCGCTGAATAAATAGACACCGCCGCATAGATCCGCAAGAGATGTACCAA
CGCGCACTGGCGGAGCATCAGGATATCCTGTTTCCATCATTATCCCGCTCATTGCCTGAATGATGGTATC
GTAGGCAGGAGCATCTTTTAGCGGACCGGTATGTCCGAAACCTGACGATGAAGCATATATGAGGCGCGGG
TTGATTTCTTGAAGCGTTTCCCATGAAAACCCCAGTTTTTCCATTGTACCTGGGCGAAAATTCTCAGCTA
ATACATCAGCTTGTTTGAGCATATTTATAAATATACTTTTATCGTGATCATTCTTTAAATCAAGAACCAC
ACTCTCTTTGCCATGATTAATAAAACTGTAATAGAGTGACTGTCCATCCACATAGGGACCAAATGTGCGG
GTATCATCACCATGACCCGGCGGCTCAACTTTAATTACCCTTGCGCCCATAT
